>Addgene plasmid #153762 | pGBW-m4252895 | addgene full sequence | sequence record 301660 | Ginkgo NGS Result
GGTTTTTTTGTTTGCAAGCAGCAGATTACGCGCAGAAAAAAAGGATCTCAAGAAGATCCTTTGATCTTTT
CTACGGGGTCTGACGCTCAGTGGAACGAAAACTCACGTTAAGGGATTTTGGTCATGAGATTATCAAAAAG
GATCTTCACCTAGATCCTTTTAAATTAAAAATGAAGTTTTAAATCAATCTAAAGTATATATGAGTAAACT
TGGTCTGACAGTTACCAATGCTTAATCAGTGAGGCACCTATCTCAGCGATCTGTCTATTTCGTTCATCCA
TAGTTGCATTTAAATTTCCGAACTCTCCAAGGCCCTCGTCGGAAAATCTTCAAACCTTTCGTCCGATCCA
TCTTGCAGGCTACCTCTCGAACGAACTATCGCAAGTCTCTTGGCCGGCCTTGCGCCTTGGCTATTGCTTG
GCAGCGCCTATCGCCAGGTATTACTCCAATCCCGAATATCCGAGATCGGGATCACCCGAGAGAAGTTCAA
CCTACATCCTCAATCCCGATCTATCCGAGATCCGAGGAATATCGAAATCGGGGCGCGCCTGGCCTCCGCG
CCGGGTTTTGGCGCCTCCCGCGGGCGCCCCCCTCGTCACGGCGAGCGCTGCCACGTCAGACGAAGGGCGC
AGGAGCGTCCTGATCCTTCCGCCCGGACGCTCAGGACAGCGGCCCGCTGCTCATAAGACTCGGCCTTAGA
ACCCCAGTATCAGCAGAAGGACATTTTAGGACGGGACTTGGGTGACTCTAGGGCACTGGTTTTCTTTCCA
GAGAGCGGAACAGGCGAGGAAAAGTAGTCCCTTCTCGGCGATTCTGCGGAGGGATCTCCGTGGGGCGGTG
AACGCCGATGATTATATAAGGACGCGCCGGGTGTGGCACAGCTAGTTCCGTCGCAGCCGGGATTTGGGTC
GCGGTTCTTGTTTGTGGATCGCTGTGATCGTCACTTGGTGAGTAGCGGGCTGCTGGGCTGGCCGGGGCTT
TCGTGGCCGCCGGGCCGCTCGGTGGGACGGAAGCGTGTGGAGAGACCGCCAAGGGCTGTAGTCTGGGTCC
GCGAGCAAGGTTGCCCTGAACTGGGGGTTGGGGGGAGCGCAGCAAAATGGCGGCTGTTCCCGAGTCTTGA
ATGGAAGACGCTTGTGAGGCGGGCTGTGAGGTCGTTGAAACAAGGTGGGGGGCATGGTGGGCGGCAAGAA
CCCAAGGTCTTGAGCCCTTCGCTAATGCGGGAAAGCTCTTATTCGGGTGAGATGGGCTGGGCACCATCTG
GGGACCCTGACGTGAAGTTTGTCACTGACTGGAGAACTCGGTTTGTCGTCTGTTGCGGGGGCGGCAGTTA
TGGCGGTGCCGTTGGGCAGTGCACCCGTACCTTTGGGAGCGCGCGCCCTCGTCGTGTCGTGACGTCACCC
GTTCTGTTGGCTTATAATGCAGGGTGGGGCCACCAGCCGGTAGGTGTGCGGTAGGCTTTTCTCCGTCGCA
GGACGCAGGGTTCGGGCCTAGGGTAGGCTCTCCTGAATCGACAGGCGCCGGACCTCTGGTGAGGGGAGGG
ATAAGTGAGGCGTCAGTTTCTTTGGTCGGTTTTATGTACCTATCTTCTTAAGTAGCTGAAGCTCCGGTTT
TGAACTATGCGCTCGGGGTTGGCGAGTGTGTTTTGTGAAGTTTTTTAGGCACCTTTTGAAATGTAATCAT
TTGGGTCAATATGTAATTTTCAGTGTTAGACTTGTAAATTGTCCGCTAAATTCTGGCCGTTTTTGGCTTT
TTTGTTAGACAACATGGGTAAAAAGCCTGAACTCACCGCGACGTCTGTCGAGAAGTTTCTGATCGAAAAG
TTCGACAGCGTCTCCGACCTGATGCAGCTCTCGGAGGGCGAAGAATCTCGTGCTTTCAGCTTCGATGTAG
GAGGGCGTGGATATGTCCTGCGGGTAAATAGCTGCGCCGATGGTTTCTACAAAGATCGTTATGTTTATCG
GCACTTTGCATCCGCCGCGCTCCCGATTCCGGAAGTGCTTGACATTGGGGAGTTCAGCGAGAGCCTGACC
TATTGCATCTCCCGCCGTGCACAGGGTGTCACGTTGCAAGACCTGCCTGAAACCGAACTGCCCGCTGTTC
TGCAGCCGGTCGCGGAGGCAATGGATGCCATCGCTGCCGCCGATCTTAGCCAGACGAGCGGGTTCGGCCC
ATTCGGACCGCAAGGAATCGGTCAATACACTACATGGCGTGATTTCATATGCGCGATTGCTGATCCCCAT
GTGTATCACTGGCAAACTGTGATGGACGACACCGTCAGTGCGTCCGTCGCGCAGGCTCTCGATGAGCTGA
TGCTTTGGGCCGAGGACTGCCCCGAAGTCCGGCACCTCGTGCACGCGGATTTCGGCTCCAACAATGTCCT
GACGGACAATGGCCGCATAACAGCGGTCATTGACTGGAGCGAGGCGATGTTCGGGGATTCCCAATACGAG
GTCGCCAACATCTTCTTCTGGAGGCCGTGGTTGGCTTGTATGGAGCAGCAGACGCGCTACTTCGAGCGGA
GGCATCCGGAGCTTGCAGGATCGCCCCGGCTCCGGGCGTATATGCTCCGCATTGGTCTTGACCAACTCTA
TCAGAGCTTGGTTGACGGCAATTTCGATGATGCAGCTTGGGCGCAGGGTCGATGCGACGCAATCGTCCGA
TCCGGAGCCGGGACTGTCGGGCGTACACAAATCGCCCGCAGAAGCGCCGCCGTCTGGACCGATGGCTGTG
TAGAAGTACTCGCCGATAGTGGAAACCGACGCCCCAGCACTCGTCCGAGGGCAAAGGAATAAGCTAGTAT
GTAAGCCTAGTCTTAGATAATAAAATCGCTATCCATCGAAGATGGATGTGTGTTGGTTTTTTGTGTGTGT
AACGCTAGGCGCGCCTGGTGTACCGAGAACGATCCTCTCAGTGCGAGTCTCGACGATCCATATCGTTGCT
TGGCAGTCAGCCAGTCGGAATCCAGCTTGGGACCCAGGAAGTCCAATCGTCAGATATTGTACTCAAGCCT
GGTCACGGCAGCGTACCGATCTGTTTAAACCTAGATATTGATAGTCTGATCGGTCAACGTATAATCGAGT
CCTAGCTTTTGCAAACATCTATCAAGAGACAGGATCAGCAGGAGGCTTTCGCATGAGTATTCAACATTTC
CGTGTCGCCCTTATTCCCTTTTTTGCGGCATTTTGCCTTCCTGTTTTTGCTCACCCAGAAACGCTGGTGA
AAGTAAAAGATGCTGAAGATCAGTTGGGTGCGCGAGTGGGTTACATCGAACTGGATCTCAACAGCGGTAA
GATCCTTGAGAGTTTTCGCCCCGAAGAACGCTTTCCAATGATGAGCACTTTTAAAGTTCTGCTATGTGGC
GCGGTATTATCCCGTATTGACGCCGGGCAAGAGCAACTCGGTCGCCGCATACACTATTCTCAGAATGACT
TGGTTGAGTATTCACCAGTCACAGAAAAGCATCTTACGGATGGCATGACAGTAAGAGAATTATGCAGTGC
TGCCATAACCATGAGTGATAACACTGCGGCCAACTTACTTCTGACAACGATTGGAGGACCGAAGGAGCTA
ACCGCTTTTTTGCACAACATGGGGGATCATGTAACTCGCCTTGATCGTTGGGAACCGGAGCTGAATGAAG
CCATACCAAACGACGAGCGTGACACCACGATGCCTGTAGCAATGGCAACAACCTTGCGTAAACTATTAAC
TGGCGAACTACTTACTCTAGCTTCCCGGCAACAGTTGATAGACTGGATGGAGGCGGATAAAGTTGCAGGA
CCACTTCTGCGCTCGGCCCTTCCGGCTGGCTGGTTTATTGCTGATAAATCTGGAGCCGGTGAGCGTGGGT
CTCGCGGTATCATTGCAGCACTGGGGCCAGATGGTAAGCCCTCCCGTATCGTAGTTATCTACACGACGGG
GAGTCAGGCAACTATGGATGAACGAAATAGACAGATCGCTGAGATAGGTGCCTCACTGATTAAGCATTGG
TAACCGATTCTAGGTGCATTGGCGCAGAAAAAAATGCCTGATGCGACGCTGCGCGTCTTATACTCCCACA
TATGCCAGATTCAGCAACGGATACGGCTTCCCCAACTTGCCCACTTCCATACGTGTCCTCCTTACCAGAA
ATTTATCCTTAAGATCCCGAATCGTTTAAACTCGACTCTGGCTCTATCGAATCTCCGTCGTTTCGAGCTT
ACGCGAACAGCCGTGGCGCTCATTTGCTCGTCGGGCATCGAATCTCGTCAGCTATCGTCAGCTTACCTTT
TTGGCAGCGATCGCGGCTCCCGACATCTTGGACCATTAGCTCCACAGGTATCTTCTTCCCTCTAGTGGTC
ATAACAGCAGCTTCAGCTACCTCTCAATTCAAAAAACCCCTCAAGACCCGTTTAGAGGCCCCAAGGGGTT
ATGCTATCAATCGTTGCGTTACACACACAAAAAACCAACACACATCCATCTTCGATGGATAGCGATTTTA
TTATCTAACTGCTGATCGAGTGTAGCCAGATCTAGTAATCAATTACGGGGTCATTAGTTCATAGCCCATA
TATGGAGTTCCGCGTTACATAACTTACGGTAAATGGCCCGCCTGGCTGACCGCCCAACGACCCCCGCCCA
TTGACGTCAATAATGACGTATGTTCCCATAGTAACGCCAATAGGGACTTTCCATTGACGTCAATGGGTGG
AGTATTTACGGTAAACTGCCCACTTGGCAGTACATCAAGTGTATCATATGCCAAGTACGCCCCCTATTGA
CGTCAATGACGGTAAATGGCCCGCCTGGCATTATGCCCAGTACATGACCTTATGGGACTTTCCTACTTGG
CAGTACATCTACGTATTAGTCATCGCTATTACCATGCTGATGCGGTTTTGGCAGTACATCAATGGGCGTG
GATAGCGGTTTGACTCACGGGGATTTCCAAGTCTCCACCCCATTGACGTCAATGGGAGTTTGTTTTGGCA
CCAAAATCAACGGGACTTTCCAAAATGTCGTAACAACTCCGCCCCATTGACGCAAATGGGCGGTAGGCGT
GTACGGTGGGAGGTCTATATAAGCAGAGCTGGTTTAGTGAACCGTCAGATCAGATCTTTGTCGATCCTAC
CATCCACTCGACACACCCGCCAGCGGCCGCCACCATGAGCAAAATGTCTGACGTCAAGTGTACATCCGTA
GTTCTGTTATCAGTGCTTCAACAGCTGCGGGTGGAGAGTTCGTCAAAGCTCTGGGCCCAGTGCGTGCAGC
TGCACAATGATATATTGCTCGCGAAAGATACTACGGAAGCTTTCGAGAAGATGGTCAGCTTGCTATCTGT
TCTACTGAGCATGCAAGGAGCAGTAGACATCAACAAACTTTGCGAAGAGATGTTAGACAACCGAGCCACC
CTGCAAGAAAACCTTTACTTTCAGTCGTACCCCTATGACGTACCAGATTATGCGTAAGGATCCGCAGGCC
TCTGCTAGCTTGACTGACTGAGATACAGCGTACCTTCAGCTCACAGACATGATAAGATACATTGATGAGT
TTGGACAAACCACAACTAGAATGCAGTGAAAAAAATGCTTTATTTGTGAAATTTGTGATGCTATTGCTTT
ATTTGTAACCATTATAAGCTGCAATAAACAAGTTAACAACAACAATTGCATTCATTTTATGTTTCAGGTT
CAGGGGGAGGTGTGGGAGGTTTTTTAAAGCAAGTAAAACCTCTACAAATGTGGTATTGGCCCATCTCTAT
CGGTATCGTAGCATAACCCCTTGGGGCCTCTAAACGGGTCTTGAGGGGTTTTTTGTGCCCCTCGGGCCGG
ATTGCTATCTACCGGCATTGGCGCAGAAAAAAATGCCTGATGCGACGCTGCGCGTCTTATACTCCCACAT
ATGCCAGATTCAGCAACGGATACGGCTTCCCCAACTTGCCCACTTCCATACGTGTCCTCCTTACCAGAAA
TTTATCCTTAAGGTCGTCAGCTATCCTGCAGGCGATCTCTCGATTTCGATCAAGACATTCCTTTAATGGT
CTTTTCTGGACACCACTAGGGGTCAGAAGTAGTTCATCAAACTTTCTTCCCTCCCTAATCTCATTGGTTA
CCTTGGGCTATCGAAACTTAATTAACCAGTCAAGTCAGCTACTTGGCGAGATCGACTTGTCTGGGTTTCG
ACTACGCTCAGAATTGCGTCAGTCAAGTTCGATCTGGTCCTTGCTATTGCACCCGTTCTCCGATTACGAG
TTTCATTTAAATCATGTGAGCAAAAGGCCAGCAAAAGGCCAGGAACCGTAAAAAGGCCGCGTTGCTGGCG
TTTTTCCATAGGCTCCGCCCCCCTGACGAGCATCACAAAAATCGACGCTCAAGTCAGAGGTGGCGAAACC
CGACAGGACTATAAAGATACCAGGCGTTTCCCCCTGGAAGCTCCCTCGTGCGCTCTCCTGTTCCGACCCT
GCCGCTTACCGGATACCTGTCCGCCTTTCTCCCTTCGGGAAGCGTGGCGCTTTCTCATAGCTCACGCTGT
AGGTATCTCAGTTCGGTGTAGGTCGTTCGCTCCAAGCTGGGCTGTGTGCACGAACCCCCCGTTCAGCCCG
ACCGCTGCGCCTTATCCGGTAACTATCGTCTTGAGTCCAACCCGGTAAGACACGACTTATCGCCACTGGC
AGCAGCCACTGGTAACAGGATTAGCAGAGCGAGGTATGTAGGCGGTGCTACAGAGTTCTTGAAGTGGTGG
CCTAACTACGGCTACACTAGAAGAACAGTATTTGGTATCTGCGCTCTGCTGAAGCCAGTTACCTTCGGAA
AAAGAGTTGGTAGCTCTTGATCCGGCAAACAAACCACCGCTGGTAGCGGT
Features (pLannotate 1.2.2; 18 found; start..end, strand, type, name):
    223..287     -  CDS            bla(M) (fragment): β-lactamase lacking the signal sequence; bla(M); allows cytosolic expression of β-lactamase
    551..1760    +  promoter       UbC promoter: human ubiquitin C promoter
   1770..2791    +  CDS            HygR (fragment): hygromycin B phosphotransferase confers resistance to hygromycin
   2819..2867    +  polyA_signal   poly(A) signal: synthetic polyadenylation signal
   3133..3993    +  CDS            AmpR: β-lactamase; bla; confers resistance to ampicillin, carbenicillin, and related antibiotics
   4006..4142    +  terminator     rrnG terminator: transcription terminator from the E. coli ribosomal RNA rrnG operon (Albrechtsen et al., 1991)
   4294..4365    +  misc_feature   5' β-globin insulator: insulator upstream of the human β-globin locus (Farrell et al., 2002)
   4370..4416    -  terminator     T7 terminator: transcription terminator for bacteriophage T7 RNA polymerase
   4434..4482    -  polyA_signal   poly(A) signal: synthetic polyadenylation signal
   4563..4866    +  enhancer       CMV enhancer: human cytomegalovirus immediate early enhancer
   4939..4956    -  promoter       CMV promoter (fragment): human cytomegalovirus (CMV) immediate early promoter
   5019..5070    +  promoter       CMVd2 promoter: truncated human cytomegalovirus (CMV) immediate early promoter that yields moderately reduced expression relative to the full-length promoter
   5513..5634    -  polyA_signal   SV40 poly(A) signal: SV40 polyadenylation signal
   5657..5726    -  CDS            large T antigen (fragment): large T antigen from SV40 (simian virus 40)
   5749..5795    +  terminator     T7 terminator: transcription terminator for bacteriophage T7 RNA polymerase
   5825..5961    +  terminator     rrnG terminator: transcription terminator from the E. coli ribosomal RNA rrnG operon (Albrechtsen et al., 1991)
   6006..6077    +  misc_feature   3' β-globin insulator: insulator downstream of the human β-globin locus (Farrell et al., 2002)
   6303..51      -  rep_origin     ori (across the origin): high-copy-number ColE1/pMB1/pBR322/pUC origin of replication
