[The description below was written by a language model from this plasmid's Addgene catalogue record and pLannotate feature annotations shown in this document.]
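Description:
pGBW-m4252895 is a mammalian expression plasmid for wild-type SARS-CoV-2 nsp7, one of the non-structural proteins encoded within the viral ORF1ab polyprotein gene. It is built on a pTwist_CMV_Hygro_6 backbone from which an AarI site has been removed. It is propagated in E. coli through a high-copy ColE1/pUC-type origin and selected with ampicillin via an intact β-lactamase gene followed by an rrnG terminator. For selection in mammalian cells, a separate cassette places the hygromycin B phosphotransferase gene under the human ubiquitin C promoter with a synthetic poly(A) signal.

The short nsp7 insert (about 250 bp) is driven by the CMV immediate early enhancer/promoter. The backbone supplies a C-terminal TEV-cleavable HA tag, allowing immunodetection or pull-down of the protein and, in principle, proteolytic removal of the epitope. The automated annotation of the sequenced plasmid does not label the nsp7 coding region or the tag. These presumably lie in the unannotated gap between the CMV promoter elements and the SV40 poly(A) signal, which is annotated on the reverse strand next to a small SV40 large T fragment. The expression unit is bracketed by β-globin insulator elements, bacterial rrnG and T7 terminators, and an upstream synthetic poly(A) signal, an arrangement that would help isolate it from read-through transcription from neighbouring regions. A short β-lactamase fragment near the origin appears to be a backbone remnant.

The record gives the purpose only as mammalian expression of nsp7. The HA tag and hygromycin marker suit transient expression or stable line selection for studying this viral protein.
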