Addgene plasmid #153762: pGBW-m4252895
Purpose: Mammalian expression plasmid for SARS-CoV-2 nsp7
Depositing lab: Ginkgo Bioworks & Benjie Chen. Depositing organization: Ginkgo Bioworks.
Backbone
  Vector backbone: pTwist_CMV_Hygro_6 with AarI site removed
  Backbone size w/o insert (bp): 6525
  Vector type: Mammalian Expression
  Selectable markers: Hygromycin
Growth in bacteria
  Bacterial resistance: Ampicillin, 100 μg/mL
  Growth temperature: 37°C
  Growth strain: DH5alpha
  Copy number: High Copy
Gene/Insert
  Gene/Insert name: SARS-CoV-2 nsp7
  Species: Severe acute respiratory syndrome coronavirus 2
  Insert size (bp): 248
  Mutation: wt
  Entrez Gene: ORF1ab (a.k.a. GU280_gp01)
  Promoter: CMV
  Tag / fusion protein: Cleavable TEV;HA (C terminal on backbone)
  Cloning method: Unknown
Resource information
  A portion of this plasmid was derived from a plasmid made by: GinkgoBioworks
Depositor comments: NCBI reference sequence: 43740578
How to cite: pGBW-m4252895 was a gift from Ginkgo Bioworks & Benjie Chen (Addgene plasmid # 153762 ; http://n2t.net/addgene:153762 ; RRID:Addgene_153762)
